Addgene plasmid #41448: TAL-1CA2
Depositing lab: Veit Hornung. Depositing organization: Universitaetsklinikum Bonn. Publication: A ligation-independent cloning technique for high-throughput assembly of transcription activator-like effector genes. Schmid-Burgk JL, Schmidt T, Kaiser V, Honing K, Hornung V. Nat Biotechnol. 2012 Dec 16. doi: 10.1038/nbt.2460. PubMed 23242165.
Backbone
  Vector backbone: pPCR-Script Amp SK(+)
  Backbone manufacturer: Stratagene
  Backbone size w/o insert (bp): 2961
  Vector type: PCR Cloning Vector
Growth in bacteria
  Bacterial resistance: Ampicillin, 100 μg/mL
  Growth temperature: 37°C
  Growth strain: DH10B
  Copy number: High Copy
Gene/Insert
  Gene/Insert name: 1CA2
  Species: Synthetic
  Insert size (bp): 205
  Cloning method: Unknown
  Sequencing primers: 5′ M13_pUC_fwd; 3′ M13_pUC_rev
Terms and licenses: Academic/Nonprofit Terms; Industry Terms: Not Available to Industry
How to cite: TAL-1CA2 was a gift from Veit Hornung (Addgene plasmid # 41448 ; http://n2t.net/addgene:41448 ; RRID:Addgene_41448)
