[The description below was written by a language model from this plasmid's Addgene catalogue record.]
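Description:
TAL-1CA2 is a small bacterial cloning plasmid built on the pPCR-Script Amp SK(+) backbone, a commercial PCR cloning vector of about 3 kb. It is maintained at high copy number in E. coli and selected with ampicillin. The record gives no feature table, so the individual backbone elements are not itemised. The listed M13/pUC forward and reverse sequencing primers show that the insert sits in a standard pUC-type cloning region flanked by these universal priming sites.

The payload is a 205 bp synthetic insert named 1CA2. The catalogue does not describe its content, but the plasmid name and the associated publication, which reports a ligation-independent cloning method for high-throughput assembly of transcription activator-like effector (TALE) genes, indicate that it is one module in a library of TALE repeat building blocks. An insert of this size is consistent with roughly two TALE repeat units. The name may encode a position in the assembly and the target bases the repeats recognise, though the record does not state this, and that reading is an inference only. The entry lists no promoter, tag, reporter or expression element, and the cloning method is recorded as unknown. The plasmid is therefore best seen as a storage and template vector for the fragment, not an expression construct.

Its expected use is as a source of this defined fragment, which would be combined with other library members by ligation-independent cloning to build custom TALE DNA-binding arrays, for example for designer nucleases or transcriptional regulators. Distribution is limited to academic and nonprofit users.
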