>Addgene plasmid #41448 | TAL-1CA2 | depositor partial sequence | sequence record 55317 | TAL-1CA2 sequence 205 bps
GAATGCAGACACCCGACCAAGTTGTGGCCATTGCCAGCCATGACGGAGGGAAACAAGCATTGGAGACTGT
CCAACGGCTCCTTCCCGTGTTGTGTCAAGCCCACGGTTTGACCCCTGCACAAGTGGTCGCCATCGCCTCC
AACATCGGCGGTAAGCAGGCCCTGGAAACAGTGCAACGGTTGCTCCCTGTCTTGTGTCTGCATTC
