>Addgene plasmid #41448 | TAL-1CA2 | addgene partial sequence | sequence record 55865 | M13_pUC_fwd
AGCGCGCGTAATACGACTCACTATAGGGCGAATTGGGTACCGGGCCCCCCCTCGAGGTCGACGGTATCGA
TAAGCTTGATATTTGGGAATGCAGACACAAGACAGGGAGCAACCGTTGCACTGTTTCCAGGGCCTGCTTA
CCGCCGATGTTGGAGGCGATGGCGACCACTTGTGCAGGGGTCAAACCGTGGGCTTGACACAACACGGGAA
GGAGCCGTTGGACAGTCTCCAATGCTTGTTTCCCTCCGTCATGGCTGGCAATGGCCACAACTTGGTCGGG
TGTCTGCATTCATTTGGATCGAATTCCTGCAGCCCGGGGGATCCGCCCGGGCTAGAGCGGCCGCCACCGC
GGTGGAGCTCCAGCTTTTGTTCCCTTTAGTGAGGGTTAATTGCGCGCTTGGCGTAATCATGGTCATAGCT
GTTTCCTGTGTGAAATTGTTATCCGCTCACAATTCCACACAACATACGAGCCGGAAGCATAAAGTGTAAA
GCCTGGGGTGCCTAATGAGTGAGCTAACTCACATTAATTGCGTTGCGCTCACTGCCCGCTTTCCAGTCGG
GAAACCTGTCGTGCCAGCTGCATTAATGAATCGGCCAACGCGCGGGGAGAGGCGGTTTGCGTATTGGGCG
CTCTTCCGCTTCCTCGCTCACTGACTCGCTGCGCTCGGTCGTTCGGCTGCGGCGAGCGGTATCAGCTCAC
TCAAAGGCGGTAATACGGTTATCCACAGAATCAGGGGATAACGCAGGAAAGAACATGTGAGCAAAAGGCC
AGCAAAAGGCCAGGAACCGTAAAAAGGCCGCGTTGCTGGCGTTTTTCCATAGGCTCCGCCCCCCTGACGA
GCATCACAAAAATCGACGCTCAAGTC
